Addgene plasmid #168339: pTL105
Purpose: pGBKT7 yeast two-hybrid plasmid
Depositing lab: Sophien Kamoun. Depositing organization: Sainsbury Laboratory, Norwich. Publication: A single amino acid polymorphism in a conserved effector of the multihost blast fungus pathogen expands host-target binding spectrum. Bentham AR, Petit-Houdenot Y, Win J, Chuma I, Terauchi R, Banfield MJ, Kamoun S, Langner T. PLoS Pathog. 2021 Nov 10;17(11):e1009957. doi: 10.1371/journal.ppat.1009957. eCollection 2021 Nov. PubMed 34758051.
Backbone
  Vector backbone: pGBKT7
  Vector type: Yeast Expression
Growth in bacteria
  Bacterial resistance: Kanamycin, 50 μg/mL
  Growth temperature: 37°C
  Growth strain: DH5alpha
  Copy number: High Copy
Gene/Insert
  Gene/Insert name: Si514815836
  Species: Setaria italica
  Cloning method: Unknown
Terms and licenses: Academic/Nonprofit Terms; Industry Terms: Not Available to Industry
How to cite: pTL105 was a gift from Sophien Kamoun (Addgene plasmid # 168339 ; http://n2t.net/addgene:168339 ; RRID:Addgene_168339)
