[The description below was written by a language model from this plasmid's Addgene catalogue record and pLannotate feature annotations shown in this document.]
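Description:
pTL105 is a yeast two-hybrid bait plasmid built on the pGBKT7 backbone, a yeast expression shuttle vector of about 7.5 kb. In E. coli it replicates from a high-copy ColE1/pUC-type origin and is selected with kanamycin through the Tn5 aminoglycoside phosphotransferase gene (NeoR/KanR), driven here by the AmpR promoter. In Saccharomyces cerevisiae it is maintained episomally by the 2μ origin and selected by tryptophan prototrophy through the TRP1 marker with its own promoter. An f1 origin is also present, along with various small backbone remnants (lac promoter/operator, lacZα, rop, bom and ble fragments) that have no evident role in the construct's function.

The expression cassette uses the yeast ADH1 promoter to drive the GAL4 DNA-binding domain, followed in the same orientation by the insert and then by T7 and ADH1 terminators. The insert is recorded as Si514815836 from Setaria italica (foxtail millet). The automated annotation matches this short coding region, roughly 230 bp, to a fragment of the Arabidopsis protein HIPP39, a probable heavy-metal-binding protein, which suggests that the insert encodes a heavy-metal-associated type domain, although the record does not say so explicitly. A T7 promoter lies between the GAL4 domain and the insert, which in pGBKT7 vectors allows in vitro transcription of the insert without the GAL4 portion. The cloning method is not stated.

The plasmid is intended for testing protein-protein interactions in yeast against prey fused to a GAL4 activation domain. The associated publication concerns the binding of a conserved blast fungus effector to host target proteins, so the plasmid was presumably used to test effector binding to this Setaria protein.
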