Features (pLannotate 1.2.2; 24 found; start..end, strand, type, name):
     30..734     +  promoter       ADH1 promoter: S. cerevisiae ADH1; promoter for alcohol dehydrogenase 1
    762..1202    +  CDS            GAL4 DNA binding domain: DNA binding domain of the GAL4 transcriptional activator; Saccharomyces cerevisiae GAL4 (truncated)
   1213..1231    +  promoter       T7 promoter: promoter for bacteriophage T7 RNA polymerase
   1308..1538    +  CDS            HIPP39 (fragment): HIP39_ARATH - Experimental evidence at transcript level: Swiss-Prot protein existence level 2. Probable heavy-metal-binding protein. From Arabidopsis thaliana (Mouse-ear cress).
   1577..1624    +  terminator     T7 terminator: transcription terminator for bacteriophage T7 RNA polymerase
   1651..1838    +  terminator     ADH1 terminator: S. cerevisiae ADH1; transcription terminator for the S. cerevisiae alcohol dehydrogenase 1 (ADH1) gene
   1886..1902    -  protein_bind   lac operator: The lac repressor binds to the lac operator to inhibit transcription in E. coli. This inhibition can be relieved by adding lactose or isopropyl-β-D-thiogalactopyranoside (IPTG). lac repressor encoded by lacI
   1910..1940    -  promoter       lac promoter: promoter for the E. coli lac operon
   1955..1976    -  protein_bind   CAP binding site: CAP binding activates transcription in the presence of cAMP. E. coli catabolite activator protein
   1989..2081    -  CDS            lacI (fragment): lac repressor; lacI; The lac repressor binds to the lac operator to inhibit transcription in E. coli. This inhibition can be relieved by adding lactose or isopropyl-β-D-thiogalactopyranoside (IPTG).
   2264..2852    -  rep_origin     ori: high-copy-number ColE1/pMB1/pBR322/pUC origin of replication
   3074..3090    +  polyA_signal   bGH poly(A) signal (fragment): bovine growth hormone polyadenylation signal
   3181..3228    -  polyA_signal   HSV TK poly(A) signal: herpes simplex virus thymidine kinase polyadenylation signal (Cole and Stacy, 1985)
   3287..3439    -  CDS            ble (fragment): BLE_KLEPN - Experimental evidence at protein level: Swiss-Prot protein existence level 1. Binding protein with a strong affinity to the bleomycin family of antibiotics. Binds to CL990; an antimitotic-antibiotic compound. From Klebsiella pneumoniae.
   3460..4254    -  CDS            NeoR/KanR: aminoglycoside phosphotransferase from Tn5; aph(3')-II (or nptII); confers resistance to neomycin, kanamycin, and G418 (Geneticin®)
   4255..4359    -  promoter       AmpR promoter: bla
   4386..5728    -  rep_origin     2μ ori: yeast 2μ plasmid origin of replication
   5796..5831    +  CDS            rop (fragment): Rop protein, which maintains plasmids at low copy number; rop
   5933..5982    +  misc_feature   bom (fragment): basis of mobility region from pBR322
   6121..6268    +  promoter       TRP1 promoter: S. cerevisiae TRP1
   6269..6943    +  CDS            TRP1: phosphoribosylanthranilate isomerase, required for tryptophan biosynthesis; S. cerevisiae TRP1; yeast auxotrophic marker
   6994..7045    +  misc_feature   bom (fragment): basis of mobility region from pBR322
   7073..7501    -  rep_origin     f1 ori (sequence partly withheld): f1 bacteriophage origin of replication; arrow indicates direction of (+) strand synthesis
   7505..29      -  CDS            lacZα (fragment) (across the origin): LacZα fragment of β-galactosidase; lacZ fragment
>Addgene plasmid #168339 | pTL105 | addgene full sequence | sequence record 349029 | Addgene NGS Result
CGGTGCGGGCCTCTTCGCTATTACGCCAGATCCTTTTGTTGTTTCCGGGTGTACAATATGGACTTCCTCT
TTTCTGGCAACCAAACCCATACATCGGGATTCCTATAATACCTTCGTTGGTCTCCCTAACATGTAGGTGG
CGGAGGGGAGATATACAATAGAACAGATACCAGACAAGACATAATGGGCTAAACAAGACTACACCAATTA
CACTGCCTCATTGATGGTGGTACATAACGAACTAATACTGTAGCCCTAGACTTGATAGCCATCATCATAT
CGAAGTTTCACTACCCTTTTTCCATTTGCCATCTATTGAAGTAATAATAGGCGCATGCAACTTCTTTTCT
TTTTTTTTCTTTTCTCTCTCCCCCGTTGTTGTCTCACCATATCCGCAATGACAAAAAAATGATGGAAGAC
ACTAAAGGAAAAAATTAACGACAAAGACAGCACCAACAGATGTCGTTGTTCCAGAGCTGATGAGGGGTAT
CTCGAAGCACACGAAACTTTTTCCTTCCTTCATTCACGCACACTACTCTCTAATGAGCAACGGTATACGG
CCTTCCTTCCAGTTACTTGAATTTGAAATAAAAAAAAGTTTGCTGTCTTGCTATCAAGTATAAATAGACC
TGCAATTATTAATCTTTTGTTTCCTCGTCATTGTTCTCGTTCCCTTTCTTCCTTGTTTCTTTTTCTGCAC
AATATTTCAAGCTATACCAAGCATACAATCAACTCCAAGCTTGAAGCAAGCCTCCTGAAAGATGAAGCTA
CTGTCTTCTATCGAACAAGCATGCGATATTTGCCGACTTAAAAAGCTCAAGTGCTCCAAAGAAAAACCGA
AGTGCGCCAAGTGTCTGAAGAACAACTGGGAGTGTCGCTACTCTCCCAAAACCAAAAGGTCTCCGCTGAC
TAGGGCACATCTGACAGAAGTGGAATCAAGGCTAGAAAGACTGGAACAGCTATTTCTACTGATTTTTCCT
CGAGAAGACCTTGACATGATTTTGAAAATGGATTCTTTACAGGATATAAAAGCATTGTTAACAGGATTAT
TTGTACAAGATAATGTGAATAAAGATGCCGTCACAGATAGATTGGCTTCAGTGGAGACTGATATGCCTCT
AACATTGAGACAGCATAGAATAAGTGCGACATCATCATCGGAAGAGAGTAGTAACAAAGGTCAAAGACAG
TTGACTGTATCGCCGGAATTTGTAATACGACTCACTATAGGGCGAGCCGCCATCATGGAGGAGCAGAAGC
TGATCTCAGAGGAGGACCTGCATATGGCCATGGAGGCCGAATTCGCCCAGAAAGTGGTGCTGCGCGTGCC
GACCATGACCGACGACAAGATCAAACAGAAGGCCATCGAAGCCGTGGCCGATATCTACGGCATTGATAGC
ATCGCCGCCGACCTGAAAGAGAACAAAATGACCATTATTGGCGATATGGACGCCGTGGCCATTGCCAAAA
AACTGAAGAAAATTGGCAAAATTGATATTGTGAGCGTGGGCCCGGCCAAGGAAGAGAAAAAAGAAGAGAA
AAAATAAGGATCCGTCGACCTGCAGCGGCCGCATAACTAGCATAACCCCTTGGGGCCTCTAAACGGGTCT
TGAGGGGTTTTTTGCGCGCTTGCAGCCAAGCTAATTCCGGGCGAATTTCTTATGATTTATGATTTTTATT
ATTAAATAAGTTATAAAAAAAATAAGTGTATACAAATTTTAAAGTGACTCTTAGGTTTTAAAACGAAAAT
TCTTATTCTTGAGTAACTCTTTCCTGTAGGTCAGGTTGCTTTCTCAGGTATAGCATGAGGTCGCTCTTAT
TGACCACACCTCTACCGGCATGCAAGCTTGGCGTAATCATGGTCATAGCTGTTTCCTGTGTGAAATTGTT
ATCCGCTCACAATTCCACACAACATACGAGCCGGAAGCATAAAGTGTAAAGCCTGGGGTGCCTAATGAGT
GAGCTAACTCACATTAATTGCGTTGCGCTCACTGCCCGCTTTCCAGTCGGGAAACCTGTCGTGCCAGCTG
CATTAATGAATCGGCCAACGCGCGGGGAGAGGCGGTTTGCGTATTGGGCGCTCTTCCGCTTCCTCGCTCA
CTGACTCGCTGCGCTCGGTCGTTCGGCTGCGGCGAGCGGTATCAGCTCACTCAAAGGCGGTAATACGGTT
ATCCACAGAATCAGGGGATAACGCAGGAAAGAACATGTGAGCAAAAGGCCAGCAAAAGGCCAGGAACCGT
AAAAAGGCCGCGTTGCTGGCGTTTTTCCATAGGCTCCGCCCCCCTGACGAGCATCACAAAAATCGACGCT
CAAGTCAGAGGTGGCGAAACCCGACAGGACTATAAAGATACCAGGCGTTTCCCCCTGGAAGCTCCCTCGT
GCGCTCTCCTGTTCCGACCCTGCCGCTTACCGGATACCTGTCCGCCTTTCTCCCTTCGGGAAGCGTGGCG
CTTTCTCATAGCTCACGCTGTAGGTATCTCAGTTCGGTGTAGGTCGTTCGCTCCAAGCTGGGCTGTGTGC
ACGAACCCCCCGTTCAGCCCGACCGCTGCGCCTTATCCGGTAACTATCGTCTTGAGTCCAACCCGGTAAG
ACACGACTTATCGCCACTGGCAGCAGCCACTGGTAACAGGATTAGCAGAGCGAGGTATGTAGGCGGTGCT
ACAGAGTTCTTGAAGTGGTGGCCTAACTACGGCTACACTAGAAGAACAGTATTTGGTATCTGCGCTCTGC
TGAAGCCAGTTACCTTCGGAAAAAGAGTTGGTAGCTCTTGATCCGGCAAACAAACCACCGCTGGTAGCGG
TGGTTTTTTTGTTTGCAAGCAGCAGATTACGCGCAGAAAAAAAGGATCTCAAGAAGATCCTTTGATCTTT
TCTACGGGGTCTGACGCTCAGTGGAACGAAAACTCACGTTAAGGGATTTTGGTCATGAGATTATCAAAAA
GGATCTTCACCTAGATCCTTTTAAATTAAAAATGAAGTTTTAAATCAATCTAAAGTATATATGAGTAACC
TGAGGCTATGGCAGGGCCTGCCGCCCCGACGTTGGCTGCGAGCCCTGGGCCTTCACCCGAACTTGGGGGG
TGGGGTGGGGAAAAGGAAGAAACGCGGGCGTATTGGCCCCAATGGGGTCTCGGTGGGGTATCGACAGAGT
GCCAGCCCTGGGACCGAACCCCGCGTTTATGAACAAACGACCCAACACCGTGCGTTTTATTCTGTCTTTT
TATTGCCGTCATAGCGCGGGTTCCTTCCGGTATTGTCTCCTTCCGTGTTTCAGTTAGCCTCCCCCTAGGG
TGGGCGAAGAACTCCAGCATGAGATCCCCGCGCTGGAGGATCATCCAGCCGGCGTCCCGGAAAACGATTC
CGAAGCCCAACCTTTCATAGAAGGCGGCGGTGGAATCGAAATCTCGTGATGGCAGGTTGGGCGTCGCTTG
GTCGGTCATTTCGAACCCCAGAGTCCCGCTCAGAAGAACTCGTCAAGAAGGCGATAGAAGGCGATGCGCT
GCGAATCGGGAGCGGCGATACCGTAAAGCACGAGGAAGCGGTCAGCCCATTCGCCGCCAAGCTCTTCAGC
AATATCACGGGTAGCCAACGCTATGTCCTGATAGCGGTCCGCCACACCCAGCCGGCCACAGTCGATGAAT
CCAGAAAAGCGGCCATTTTCCACCATGATATTCGGCAAGCAGGCATCGCCATGAGTCACGACGAGATCCT
CGCCGTCGGGCATGCTCGCCTTGAGCCTGGCGAACAGTTCGGCTGGCGCGAGCCCCTGATGCTCTTCGTC
CAGATCATCCTGATCGACAAGACCGGCTTCCATCCGAGTACGTGCTCGCTCGATGCGATGTTTCGCTTGG
TGGTCGAATGGGCAGGTAGCCGGATCAAGCGTATGCAGCCGCCGCATTGCATCAGCCATGATGGATACTT
TCTCGGCAGGAGCAAGGTGAGATGACAGGAGATCCTGCCCCGGCACTTCGCCCAATAGCAGCCAGTCCCT
TCCCGCTTCAGTGACAACGTCGAGCACAGCTGCGCAAGGAACGCCCGTCGTGGCCAGCCACGATAGCCGC
GCTGCCTCGTCTTGCAGTTCATTCAGGGCACCGGACAGGTCGGTCTTGACAAAAAGAACCGGGCGCCCCT
GCGCTGACAGCCGGAACACGGCGGCATCAGAGCAGCCGATTGTCTGTTGTGCCCAGTCATAGCCGAATAG
CCTCTCCACCCAAGCGGCCGGAGAACCTGCGTGCAATCCATCTTGTTCAATCATACTCTTCCTTTTTCAA
TATTATTGAAGCATTTATCAGGGTTATTGTCTCATGAGCGGATACATATTTGAATGTATTTAGAAAAATA
AACAAATAGGGGTTCCGCGCACATTTCCCCGAAAAGTGCCACCTGAACGAAGCATCTGTGCTTCATTTTG
TAGAACAAAAATGCAACGCGAGAGCGCTAATTTTTCAAACAAAGAATCTGAGCTGCATTTTTACAGAACA
GAAATGCAACGCGAAAGCGCTATTTTACCAACGAAGAATCTGTGCTTCATTTTTGTAAAACAAAAATGCA
ACGCGAGAGCGCTAATTTTTCAAACAAAGAATCTGAGCTGCATTTTTACAGAACAGAAATGCAACGCGAG
AGCGCTATTTTACCAACAAAGAATCTATACTTCTTTTTTGTTCTACAAAAATGCATCCCGAGAGCGCTAT
TTTTCTAACAAAGCATCTTAGATTACTTTTTTTCTCCTTTGTGCGCTCTATAATGCAGTCTCTTGATAAC
TTTTTGCACTGTAGGTCCGTTAAGGTTAGAAGAAGGCTACTTTGGTGTCTATTTTCTCTTCCATAAAAAA
AGCCTGACTCCACTTCCCGCGTTTACTGATTACTAGCGAAGCTGCGGGTGCATTTTTTCAAGATAAAGGC
ATCCCCGATTATATTCTATACCGATGTGGATTGCGCATACTTTGTGAACAGAAAGTGATAGCGTTGATGA
TTCTTCATTGGTCAGAAAATTATGAACGGTTTCTTCTATTTTGTCTCTATATACTACGTATAGGAAATGT
TTACATTTTCGTATTGTTTTCGATTCACTCTATGAATAGTTCTTACTACAATTTTTTTGTCTAAAGAGTA
ATACTAGAGATAAACATAAAAAATGTAGAGGTCGAGTTTAGATGCAAGTTCAAGGAGCGAAAGGTGGATG
GGTAGGTTATATAGGGATATAGCACAGAGATATATAGCAAAGAGATACTTTTGAGCAATGTTTGTGGAAG
CGGTATTCGCAATATTTTAGTAGCTCGTTACAGTCCGGTGCGTTTTTGGTTTTTTGAAAGTGCGTCTTCA
GAGCGCTTTTGGTTTTCAAAAGCGCTCTGAAGTTCCTATACTTTCTAGAGAATAGGAACTTCGGAATAGG
AACTTCAAAGCGTTTCCGAAAACGAGCGCTTCCGAAAATGCAACGCGAGCTGCGCACATACAGCTCACTG
TTCACGTCGCACCTATATCTGCGTGTTGCCTGTATATATATATACATGAGAAGAACGGCATAGTGCGTGT
TTATGCTTAAATGCGTACTTATATGCGTCTATTTATGTAGGATGAAAGGTAGTCTAGTACCTCCTGTGAT
ATTATCCCATTCCATGCGGGGTATCGTATGCTTCCTTCAGCACTACCCTTTAGCTGTTCTATATGCTGCC
ACTCCTCAATTGGATTAGTCTCATCCTTCAATGCTATCATTTCCTTTGATATTGGATCATACTAAGAAAC
CATTATTATCATGACATTAACCTATAAAAATAGGCGTATCACGAGGCCCTTTCGTCTCGCGCGTTTCGGT
GATGACGGTGAAAACCTCTGACACATGCAGCTCCCGGAGACGGTCACAGCTTGTCTGTAAGCGGATGCCG
GGAGCAGACAAGCCCGTCAGGGCGCGTCAGCGGGTGTTGGCGGGTGTCGGGGCTGGCTTAACTATGCGGC
ATCAGAGCAGATTGTACTGAGAGTGCACCATAGATCAACGACATTACTATATATATAATATAGGAAGCAT
TTAATAGAACAGCATCGTAATATATGTGTACTTTGCAGTTATGACGCCAGATGGCAGTAGTGGAAGATAT
TCTTTATTGAAAAATAGCTTGTCACCTTACGTACAATCTTGATCCGGAGCTTTTCTTTTTTTGCCGATTA
AGAATTAATTCGGTCGAAAAAAGAAAAGGAGAGGGCCAAGAGGGAGGGCATTGGTGACTATTGAGCACGT
GAGTATACGTGATTAAGCACACAAAGGCAGCTTGGAGTATGTCTGTTATTAATTTCACAGGTAGTTCTGG
TCCATTGGTGAAAGTTTGCGGCTTGCAGAGCACAGAGGCCGCAGAATGTGCTCTAGATTCCGATGCTGAC
TTGCTGGGTATTATATGTGTGCCCAATAGAAAGAGAACAATTGACCCGGTTATTGCAAGGAAAATTTCAA
GTCTTGTAAAAGCATATAAAAATAGTTCAGGCACTCCGAAATACTTGGTTGGCGTGTTTCGTAATCAACC
TAAGGAGGATGTTTTGGCTCTGGTCAATGATTACGGCATTGATATCGTCCAACTGCATGGAGATGAGTCG
TGGCAAGAATACCAAGAGTTCCTCGGTTTGCCAGTTATTAAAAGACTCGTATTTCCAAAAGACTGCAACA
TACTACTCAGTGCAGCTTCACAGAAACCTCATTCGTTTATTCCCTTGTTTGATTCAGAAGCAGGTGGGAC
AGGTGAACTTTTGGATTGGAACTCGATTTCTGACTGGGTTGGAAGGCAAGAGAGCCCCGAAAGCTTACAT
TTTATGTTAGCTGGTGGACTGACGCCAGAAAATGTTGGTGATGCGCTTAGATTAAATGGCGTTATTGGTG
TTGATGTAAGCGGAGGTGTGGAGACAAATGGTGTAAAAGACTCTAACAAAATAGCAAATTTCGTCAAAAA
TGCTAAGAAATAGGTTATTACTGAGTAGTATTTATTTAAGTATTGTTTGTGCACTTGCCGATCTATGCGG
TGTGAAATACCGCACAGATGCGTAAGGAGAAAATACCGCATCAGGAAATTGTAAGCGTTAATATTTTGTT
AAAATTCGCGTTAAATTTTTGTTAAATCAGCTCATTTTTTAACCAATAGGCCGAAATCGGCAAAATCCCT
TATAAATCAAAAGAATAGACCGAGATAGGGT
[37 nt withheld, positions 7172-7208]
AAAGAACGTGGACTCCAACGTCAAAGG
[49 nt withheld, positions 7236-7284]
T
[91 nt withheld, positions 7286-7376]
G
[124 nt withheld, positions 7378-7501]
CCATTCGCCATTCAGGCTGCGCAACTGTTGGGAAGGGCGAT
