>Addgene plasmid #168339 | pTL105 | depositor partial sequence | sequence record 326439 | insert
GAATTCGCCCAGAAAGTGGTGCTGCGCGTGCCGACCATGACCGACGACAAGATCAAACAGAAGGCCATCG
AAGCCGTGGCCGATATCTACGGCATTGATAGCATCGCCGCCGACCTGAAAGAGAACAAAATGACCATTAT
TGGCGATATGGACGCCGTGGCCATTGCCAAAAAACTGAAGAAAATTGGCAAAATTGATATTGTGAGCGTG
GGCCCGGCCAAGGAAGAGAAAAAAGAAGAGAAAAAATAAGGATCC
